Addgene plasmid #160043: vYM140_PB-pEFa1-iaaM(P.s)-Hygro
Purpose: Expressing iaaM for converting L-Trp to IAM
Depositing lab: Michael Elowitz. Depositing organization: California Institute of Technology. Publication: Synthetic mammalian signaling circuits for robust cell population control. Ma Y, Budde MW, Mayalu MN, Zhu J, Lu AC, Murray RM, Elowitz MB. Cell. 2022 Mar 17;185(6):967-979.e12. doi: 10.1016/j.cell.2022.01.026. Epub 2022 Mar 1. PubMed 35235768.
Backbone
  Vector backbone: PiggyBac
  Backbone manufacturer: SYSTEM BIOSCIENCES
  Vector type: Mammalian Expression, Synthetic Biology
  Selectable markers: Hygromycin
Growth in bacteria
  Bacterial resistance: Ampicillin, 100 μg/mL
  Growth temperature: 30°C
  Growth strain: DH5alpha
  Copy number: High Copy
Gene/Insert
  Gene/Insert name: iaaM
  Insert size (bp): 1674
  Entrez Gene: iaaM (a.k.a. PSA3335_RS05390, PSA3335_04970)
  Promoter: pEF1a
  Cloning method: Gibson Cloning
  Sequencing primers: 5′ ATGTACGACCATTTTAATAGCCCAAGC; 3′ ttaGTATCGATAACTAGCGTTAATAC
Terms and licenses: Academic/Nonprofit Terms; Industry Terms: Not Available to Industry
How to cite: vYM140_PB-pEFa1-iaaM(P.s)-Hygro was a gift from Michael Elowitz (Addgene plasmid # 160043 ; http://n2t.net/addgene:160043 ; RRID:Addgene_160043)
