[The description below was written by a language model from this plasmid's Addgene catalogue record and pLannotate feature annotations shown in this document.]
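Description:
vYM140_PB-pEFa1-iaaM(P.s)-Hygro is a 9.3 kb mammalian expression plasmid built on a commercial PiggyBac transposon backbone and intended for stable genomic integration of a bacterial auxin-biosynthesis enzyme. It is maintained in E. coli through a high-copy ColE1/pUC-type origin with ampicillin selection (β-lactamase under its own promoter). It also retains an f1 phage origin and remnants of a lac cloning region (lac promoter and operator, CAP site, lacZα and lacI fragments). The automated annotation does not label the PiggyBac terminal repeats. The backbone description implies that they flank the cargo, but the feature table does not confirm their positions. Two short segments flagged as lambda portal protein fragments sit on either side of the mammalian cassettes and are most likely spurious or stuffer matches rather than functional elements.

The payload consists of two tandem expression units. In the first, the strong constitutive human EF-1α promoter drives iaaM, the tryptophan 2-monooxygenase of Pseudomonas savastanoi, and is terminated by the bovine growth hormone polyadenylation signal. In the second, the SV40 enhancer/early promoter drives the hygromycin phosphotransferase gene, followed by a short WPRE fragment and the SV40 polyadenylation signal, which allows hygromycin selection of cells that have integrated the construct. With a PiggyBac transposase supplied in trans, the cargo would be transposed into the host genome.

According to the record, the plasmid is used to express iaaM so that mammalian cells convert L-tryptophan to indole-3-acetamide (IAM), a precursor of the plant hormone auxin. It was developed as part of work on synthetic mammalian signalling circuits for cell population control.
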