Features (pLannotate 1.2.2; 18 found; start..end, strand, type, name):
    206..794     -  rep_origin     ori: high-copy-number ColE1/pMB1/pBR322/pUC origin of replication
    965..1825    -  CDS            AmpR: β-lactamase; bla; confers resistance to ampicillin, carbenicillin, and related antibiotics
   1826..1930    -  promoter       AmpR promoter: bla
   1983..2411    -  rep_origin     f1 ori (sequence partly withheld): f1 bacteriophage origin of replication; arrow indicates direction of (+) strand synthesis
   2416..2571    -  CDS            lacZα (fragment): LacZα fragment of β-galactosidase; lacZ fragment
   2573..2692    +  CDS            B (fragment): PORTL_LAMBD - Experimental evidence at protein level: Swiss-Prot protein existence level 1. Forms the portal vertex of the capsid (PubMed:6228056, PubMed:6232391). This portal plays critical roles in head assembly, genome packaging, neck/tail attachment, and genome ejection (Probable). The portal protein multimerizes as a single ring-shaped homododecamer arranged around a central channel (PubMed:6232391). Binds to the terminase subunits to form the packaging machine (PubMed:7799432). From Escherichia phage lambda (Bacteriophage lambda).
   3204..4382    +  promoter       EF-1α promoter: strong constitutive promoter for human elongation factor EF-1α
   4447..6117    +  CDS            iaaM: TR2M_PSESS - Experimental evidence at protein level: Swiss-Prot protein existence level 1. From Pseudomonas savastanoi (Pseudomonas syringae pv. savastanoi).
   6151..6358    +  polyA_signal   bGH poly(A) signal: bovine growth hormone polyadenylation signal
   6396..6725    +  promoter       SV40 promoter: SV40 enhancer and early promoter
   6774..7799    +  CDS            HygR: aminoglycoside phosphotransferase from E. coli; aph(4)-Ia; confers resistance to hygromycin
   7806..7910    +  misc_feature   WPRE (fragment): woodchuck hepatitis virus posttranscriptional regulatory element
   7922..8043    +  polyA_signal   SV40 poly(A) signal: SV40 polyadenylation signal
   8610..9077    +  CDS            B (fragment): PORTL_LAMBD - Experimental evidence at protein level: Swiss-Prot protein existence level 1. Forms the portal vertex of the capsid (PubMed:6228056, PubMed:6232391). This portal plays critical roles in head assembly, genome packaging, neck/tail attachment, and genome ejection (Probable). The portal protein multimerizes as a single ring-shaped homododecamer arranged around a central channel (PubMed:6232391). Binds to the terminase subunits to form the packaging machine (PubMed:7799432). From Escherichia phage lambda (Bacteriophage lambda).
   9115..9131    -  protein_bind   lac operator: The lac repressor binds to the lac operator to inhibit transcription in E. coli. This inhibition can be relieved by adding lactose or isopropyl-β-D-thiogalactopyranoside (IPTG). lac repressor encoded by lacI
   9139..9169    -  promoter       lac promoter: promoter for the E. coli lac operon
   9184..9205    -  protein_bind   CAP binding site: CAP binding activates transcription in the presence of cAMP. E. coli catabolite activator protein
   9218..23      -  CDS            lacI (fragment) (across the origin): lac repressor; lacI; The lac repressor binds to the lac operator to inhibit transcription in E. coli. This inhibition can be relieved by adding lactose or isopropyl-β-D-thiogalactopyranoside (IPTG).
>Addgene plasmid #160043 | vYM140_PB-pEFa1-iaaM(P.s)-Hygro | addgene full sequence | sequence record 318467 | Addgene NGS Result
GAGGCGGTTTGCGTATTGGGCGCTCTTCCGCTTCCTCGCTCACTGACTCGCTGCGCTCGGTCGTTCGGCT
GCGGCGAGCGGTATCAGCTCACTCAAAGGCGGTAATACGGTTATCCACAGAATCAGGGGATAACGCAGGA
AAGAACATGTGAGCAAAAGGCCAGCAAAAGGCCAGGAACCGTAAAAAGGCCGCGTTGCTGGCGTTTTTCC
ATAGGCTCCGCCCCCCTGACGAGCATCACAAAAATCGACGCTCAAGTCAGAGGTGGCGAAACCCGACAGG
ACTATAAAGATACCAGGCGTTTCCCCCTGGAAGCTCCCTCGTGCGCTCTCCTGTTCCGACCCTGCCGCTT
ACCGGATACCTGTCCGCCTTTCTCCCTTCGGGAAGCGTGGCGCTTTCTCATAGCTCACGCTGTAGGTATC
TCAGTTCGGTGTAGGTCGTTCGCTCCAAGCTGGGCTGTGTGCACGAACCCCCCGTTCAGCCCGACCGCTG
CGCCTTATCCGGTAACTATCGTCTTGAGTCCAACCCGGTAAGACACGACTTATCGCCACTGGCAGCAGCC
ACTGGTAACAGGATTAGCAGAGCGAGGTATGTAGGCGGTGCTACAGAGTTCTTGAAGTGGTGGCCTAACT
ACGGCTACACTAGAAGAACAGTATTTGGTATCTGCGCTCTGCTGAAGCCAGTTACCTTCGGAAAAAGAGT
TGGTAGCTCTTGATCCGGCAAACAAACCACCGCTGGTAGCGGTGGTTTTTTTGTTTGCAAGCAGCAGATT
ACGCGCAGAAAAAAAGGATCTCAAGAAGATCCTTTGATCTTTTCTACGGGGTCTGACGCTCAGTGGAACG
AAAACTCACGTTAAGGGATTTTGGTCATGAGATTATCAAAAAGGATCTTCACCTAGATCCTTTTAAATTA
AAAATGAAGTTTTAAATCAATCTAAAGTATATATGAGTAAACTTGGTCTGACAGTTACCAATGCTTAATC
AGTGAGGCACCTATCTCAGCGATCTGTCTATTTCGTTCATCCATAGTTGCCTGACTCCCCGTCGTGTAGA
TAACTACGATACGGGAGGGCTTACCATCTGGCCCCAGTGCTGCAATGATACCGCGAGATCCACGCTCACC
GGCTCCAGATTTATCAGCAATAAACCAGCCAGCCGGAAGGGCCGAGCGCAGAAGTGGTCCTGCAACTTTA
TCCGCCTCCATCCAGTCTATTAATTGTTGCCGGGAAGCTAGAGTAAGTAGTTCGCCAGTTAATAGTTTGC
GCAACGTTGTTGCCATTGCTACAGGCATCGTGGTGTCACGCTCGTCGTTTGGTATGGCTTCATTCAGCTC
CGGTTCCCAACGATCAAGGCGAGTTACATGATCCCCCATGTTGTGCAAAAAAGCGGTTAGCTCCTTCGGT
CCTCCGATCGTTGTCAGAAGTAAGTTGGCCGCAGTGTTATCACTCATGGTTATGGCAGCACTGCATAATT
CTCTTACTGTCATGCCATCCGTAAGATGCTTTTCTGTGACTGGTGAGTACTCAACCAAGTCATTCTGAGA
ATAGTGTATGCGGCGACCGAGTTGCTCTTGCCCGGCGTCAATACGGGATAATACCGCGCCACATAGCAGA
ACTTTAAAAGTGCTCATCATTGGAAAACGTTCTTCGGGGCGAAAACTCTCAAGGATCTTACCGCTGTTGA
GATCCAGTTCGATGTAACCCACTCGTGCACCCAACTGATCTTCAGCATCTTTTACTTTCACCAGCGTTTC
TGGGTGAGCAAAAACAGGAAGGCAAAATGCCGCAAAAAAGGGAATAAGGGCGACACGGAAATGTTGAATA
CTCATACTCTTCCTTTTTCAATATTATTGAAGCATTTATCAGGGTTATTGTCTCATGAGCGGATACATAT
TTGAATGTATTTAGAAAAATAAACAAATAGGGGTTCCGCGCACATTTCCCCGAAAAGTGCCACCTAAATT
GTAAGCGTTAATATTTTGTTAAAATTCGCGTTAAATTTTTGTTAAATCAGCTCATTTTTTAACCAATAGG
CCGAAATCGGCAAAATCCCTTATAAATCAAAAGAATAGACCGAGATAGGGT
[37 nt withheld, positions 2082-2118]
AAAGAACGTGGACTCCAACGTCAAAGG
[49 nt withheld, positions 2146-2194]
T
[91 nt withheld, positions 2196-2286]
G
[124 nt withheld, positions 2288-2411]
CCCATTCGCCATTCAGGCTGCGCAACTGTTGGGAAGGGCGATCGGTGCGGGCCTCTTCGCTATTACGCCA
GCTGGCGAAAGGGGGATGTGCTGCAAGGCGATTAAGTTGGGTAACGCCAGGGTTTTCCCAGTCACGACGT
TGTAAAACGACGGCCAGTGAGCGCGCCTCGTTCATTCACGTTTTTGAACCCGTGGAGGACGGGCAGACTC
GCGGTGCAAATGTGTTTTACAGCGTGATGGAGCAGATGAAGATGCTCGACACGCTGCAGAACACGCAGCT
AGATTAACCCTAGAAAGATAATCATATTGTGACGTACGTTAAAGATAATCATGTGTAAAATTGACGCATG
TGTTTTATCGGTCTGTATATCGAGGTTTATTTATTAATTTGAATAGATATTAAGTTTTATTATATTTACA
CTTACATACTAATAATAAATTCAACAAACAATTTATTTATGTTTATTTATTTATTAAAAAAAACAAAAAC
TCAAAATTTCTTCTATAAAGTAACAAAACTTTTATGAGGGACAGCCCCCCCCCAAAGCCCCCAGGGATGT
AATTACGTCCCTCCCCCGCTAGGGGGCAGCAGCGAGCCGCCCGGGGCTCCGCTCCGGTCCGGCGCTCCCC
CCGCATCCCCGAGCCGGCAGCGTGCGGGGACAGCCCGGGCACGGGGAAGGTGGCACGGGATCGCTTTCCT
CTGAACGCTTCTCGCTGCTCTTTGAGCCTGCAGACACCTGGGGGGATACGGGGAAAAGGCCTCCACGGCC
AGCACCTGCGTGACGTACGTGAGGCTCCGGTGCCCGTCAGTGGGCAGAGCGCACATCGCCCACAGTCCCC
GAGAAGTTGGGGGGAGGGGTCGGCAATTGAACCGGTGCCTAGAGAAGGTGGCGCGGGGTAAACTGGGAAA
GTGATGTCGTGTACTGGCTCCGCCTTTTTCCCGAGGGTGGGGGAGAACCGTATATAAGTGCAGTAGTCGC
CGTGAACGTTCTTTTTCGCAACGGGTTTGCCGCCAGAACACAGGTAAGTGCCGTGTGTGGTTCCCGCGGG
CCTGGCCTCTTTACGGGTTATGGCCCTTGCGTGCCTTGAATTACTTCCACCTGGCTGCAGTACGTGATTC
TTGATCCCGAGCTTCGGGTTGGAAGTGGGTGGGAGAGTTCGAGGCCTTGCGCTTAAGGAGCCCCTTCGCC
TCGTGCTTGAGTTGAGGCCTGGCCTGGGCGCTGGGGCCGCCGCGTGCGAATCTGGTGGCACCTTCGCGCC
TGTCTCGCTGCTTTCGATAAGTCTCTAGCCATTTAAAATTTTTGATGACCTGCTGCGACGCTTTTTTTCT
GGCAAGATAGTCTTGTAAATGCGGGCCAAGATCTGCACACTGGTATTTCGGTTTTTGGGGCCGCGGGCGG
CGACGGGGCCCGTGCGTCCCAGCGCACATGTTCGGCGAGGCGGGGCCTGCGAGCGCGGCCACCGAGAATC
GGACGGGGGTAGTCTCAAGCTGGCCGGCCTGCTCTGGTGCCTGGCCTCGCGCCGCCGTGTATCGCCCCGC
CCTGGGCGGCAAGGCTGGCCCGGTCGGCACCAGTTGCGTGAGCGGAAAGATGGCCGCTTCCCGGCCCTGC
TGCAGGGAGCTCAAAATGGAGGACGCGGCGCTCGGGAGAGCGGGCGGGTGAGTCACCCACACAAAGGAAA
AGGGCCTTTCCGTCCTCAGCCGTCGCTTCATGTGACTCCACGGAGTACCGGGCGCCGTCCAGGCACCTCG
ATTAGTTCTCGAGCTTTTGGAGTACGTCGTCTTTAGGTTGGGGGGAGGGGTTTTATGCGATGGAGTTTCC
CCACACTGAGTGGGTGGAGACTGAAGTTAGGCCAGCTTGGCACTTGATGTAATTCTCCTTGGAATTTGCC
CTTTTTGAGTTTGGATCTTGGTTCATTCTCAAGCCTCAGACAGTGGTTCAAAGTTTTTTTCTTCCATTTC
AGGTGTCGTGAACCTTCACGCAGGTGGAATTCTAACTATAACGGTCCTAAGGTAGCGAAGGTCTGCGTAG
CCACCATGTACGACCATTTTAATAGCCCAAGCATTGATATCCTTTACGACTACGGCCCATTTCTTAAGAA
GTGTGAAATGACCGGCGGAATTGGGTCTTACAGTGCTGGCACACCAACCCCACGTGTTGCCATTGTCGGA
GCAGGGATCTCAGGGCTGGTGGCAGCCACAGAATTGCTTCGCGCCGGCGTCAAGGACGTCGTTTTGTACG
AGAGCCGCGACAGAATCGGGGGTCGGGTGTGGTCCCAGGTGTTCGATCAGACTCGACCTCGCTATATTGC
TGAGATGGGTGCCATGCGATTCCCCCCCTCGGCGACCGGACTCTTCCACTACCTAAAGAAATTTGGTATC
TCAACATCTACAACTTTTCCTGATCCAGGTGTTGTGGATACTGAGCTGCATTACCGGGGCAAACGATATC
ACTGGCCTGCCGGAAAGAAACCTCCGGAGCTCTTTAGGCGGGTGTATGAGGGATGGCAGTCGCTGCTTTC
CGAGGGTTACCTTTTAGAAGGTGGATCACTGGTCGCCCCTCTTGATATTACCGCCATGTTGAAGAGCGGG
AGATTAGAGGAAGCCGCCATCGCTTGGCAGGGCTGGCTAAACGTATTCCGTGACTGTTCTTTTTATAATG
CTATCGTGTGCATATTCACAGGTCGACACCCTCCAGGGGGGGACCGCTGGGCCAGGCCTGAAGATTTCGA
GCTGTTTGGTTCCCTGGGGATAGGAAGTGGCGGCTTTCTGCCCGTATTCCAGGCCGGCTTTACGGAGATC
TTGCGCATGGTGATAAATGGCTACCAATCCGACCAGAGGATGATCCCAGATGGCATCAGCAGCTTAGCTG
CGCGCCTAGCTGACCAGAGTTTCGACGGTAAGGCTCTCAGGGACCGTGTTTGTTTTAGCAGAGTGGGTCG
GATTTCCCGGGAGGCCGAAAAAATCATTATACAGACCGAAGCCGGCGAACAGAGGGTTTTCGACCGGGTT
ATCGTGACCTCTTCAAACCGAGCAATGCAAATGATCCACTGCTTGACCGACAGCGAGTCTTTTCTCAGTA
GGGACGTGGCTAGAGCAGTGAGAGAAACACACCTAACTGGCTCTAGCAAGCTCTTTATTCTGACCAGAAC
TAAATTCTGGATCAAAAACAAGCTGCCGACTACAATTCAGTCTGACGGGCTCGTACGCGGAGTCTATTGC
CTTGATTATCAGCCCGATGAGCCTGAAGGACATGGCGTGGTCTTGTTGTCATACACCTGGGAGGATGATG
CTCAGAAGATGCTGGCTATGCCCGACAAGAAGACAAGGTGCCAGGTACTGGTCGATGATCTCGCAGCGAT
CCATCCAACCTTCGCCTCATACCTGCTGCCCGTGGATGGAGATTATGAGCGGTATGTCCTGCACCACGAT
TGGCTGACTGACCCCCATAGTGCAGGTGCTTTCAAACTGAATTATCCCGGCGAGGACGTGTATTCTCAAA
GACTGTTCTTCCAGCCCATGACCGCCAACTCCCCTAATAAAGACACAGGGCTCTACCTGGCAGGCTGCTC
TTGTAGTTTTGCAGGAGGGTGGATCGAAGGCGCAGTGCAAACTGCACTGAACTCCGCTTGCGCCGTGCTC
CGTTCCACGGGCGGACAACTGTCCAAGGGAAACCCACTCGACTGTATTAACGCTAGTTATCGATACTAAA
CCTCATTACCCTGTTATCCCTAGCCTCGACTGTGCCTTCTAGTTGCCAGCCATCTGTTGTTTGCCCCTCC
CCCGTGCCTTCCTTGACCCTGGAAGGTGCCACTCCCACTGTCCTTTCCTAATAAAATGAGGAAATTGCAT
CGCATTGTCTGAGTAGGTGTCATTCTATTCTGGGGGGTGGGGTGGGGCAGGACAGCAAGGGGGAGGATTG
GGAAGACAATAGCAGGCATGCTGGGGACGCGGCCGCAATTTAACGCGAATTAATTCTGTGGAATGTGTGT
CAGTTAGGGTGTGGAAAGTCCCCAGGCTCCCCAGCAGGCAGAAGTATGCAAAGCATGCATCTCAATTAGT
CAGCAACCAGGTGTGGAAAGTCCCCAGGCTCCCCAGCAGGCAGAAGTATGCAAAGCATGCATCTCAATTA
GTCAGCAACCATAGTCCCGCCCCTAACTCCGCCCATCCCGCCCCTAACTCCGCCCAGTTCCGCCCATTCT
CCGCCCCATGGCTGACTAATTTTTTTTATTTATGCAGAGGCCGAGGCCGCCTCTGCCTCTGAGCTATTCC
AGAAGTAGTGAGGAGGCTTTTTTGGAGGCCTAGGCTTTTGCAAAAAGCTCCCGGGAGCTTGTATATCCAT
TTTCGGATCTGATCAGCACGTGATGAAAAAGCCTGAACTCACCGCGACGTCTGTCGAGAAGTTTCTGATC
GAAAAGTTCGACAGCGTCTCCGACCTGATGCAGCTCTCGGAGGGCGAAGAATCTCGTGCTTTCAGCTTCG
ATGTAGGAGGGCGTGGATATGTCCTGCGGGTAAATAGCTGCGCCGATGGTTTCTACAAAGATCGTTATGT
TTATCGGCACTTTGCATCGGCCGCGCTCCCGATTCCGGAAGTGCTTGACATTGGGGAATTCAGCGAGAGC
CTGACCTATTGCATCTCCCGCCGTGCACAGGGTGTCACGTTGCAAGACCTGCCTGAAACCGAACTGCCCG
CTGTTCTGCAGCCGGTCGCGGAGGCCATGGATGCGATCGCTGCGGCCGATCTTAGCCAGACGAGCGGGTT
CGGCCCATTCGGACCGCAAGGAATCGGTCAATACACTACATGGCGTGATTTCATATGCGCGATTGCTGAT
CCCCATGTGTATCACTGGCAAACTGTGATGGACGACACCGTCAGTGCGTCCGTCGCGCAGGCTCTCGATG
AGCTGATGCTTTGGGCCGAGGACTGCCCCGAAGTCCGGCACCTCGTGCACGCGGATTTCGGCTCCAACAA
TGTCCTGACGGACAATGGCCGCATAACAGCGGTCATTGACTGGAGCGAGGCGATGTTCGGGGATTCCCAA
TACGAGGTCGCCAACATCTTCTTCTGGAGGCCGTGGTTGGCTTGTATGGAGCAGCAGACGCGCTACTTCG
AGCGGAGGCATCCGGAGCTTGCAGGATCGCCGCGGCTCCGGGCGTATATGCTCCGCATTGGTCTTGACCA
ACTCTATCAGAGCTTGGTTGACGGCAATTTCGATGATGCAGCTTGGGCGCAGGGTCGATGCGACGCAATC
GTCCGATCCGGAGCCGGGACTGTCGGGCGTACACAAATCGCCCGCAGAAGCGCGGCCGTCTGGACCGATG
GCTGTGTAGAAGTACTCGCCGATAGTGGAAACCGACGCCCCAGCACTCGTCCGAGGGCAAAGGAATAGGT
CGACAATCAACCTCTGGATTACAAAATTTGTGAAAGATTGACTGGTATTCTTAACTATGTTGCTCCTTTT
ACGCTATGTGGATACGCTGCTTTAATGCCTTTGTATCATCCCTAGAATTCAACTTGTTTATTGCAGCTTA
TAATGGTTACAAATAAAGCAATAGCATCACAAATTTCACAAATAAAGCATTTTTTTCACTGCATTCTAGT
TGTGGTTTGTCCAAACTCATCAATGTATCTTAGGCCCATTGGTATGGCTTTTTCCCCGTATCCCCCCAGG
TGTCTGCAGGCTCAAAGAGCAGCGAGAAGCGTTCAGAGGAAAGCGATCCCGTGCCACCTTCCCCGTGCCC
GGGCTGTCCCCGCACGCTGCCGGCTCGGGGATGCGGGGGGAGCGCCGGACCGGAGCGGAGCCCCGGGCGG
CTCGCTGCTGCCCCCTAGCGGGGGAGGGACGTAATTACATCCCTGGGGGCTTTGGGGGGGGGCTGTCCCT
GATATCTATAACAAGAAAATATATATATAATAAGTTATCACGTAAGTAGAACATGAAATAACAATATAAT
TATCGTATGAGTTAAATCTTAAAAGTCACGTAAAAGATAATCATGCGTCATTTTGACTCACGCGGTCGTT
ATAGTTCAAAATCAGTGACACTTACCGCATTGACAAGCACGCCTCACGGGAGCTCCAAGCGGCGACTGAG
ATGTCCTAAATGCACAGCGACGGATTCGCGCTATTTAGAAAGAGAGAGCAATATTTCAAGAATGCATGCG
TCAATTTTACGCAGACTATCTTTCTAGGGTTAATCTAGCTGCATCAGGATCATATCGTCGGGTCTTTTTT
CCGGCTCAGTCATCGCCCAAGCTGGCGCTATCTGGGCATCGGGGAGGAAGAAGCCCGTGCCTTTTCCCGC
GAGGTTGAAGCGGCATGGAAAGAGTTTGCCGAGGATGACTGCTGCTGCATTGACGTTGAGCGAAAACGCA
CGTTTACCATGATGATTCGGGAAGGTGTGGCCATGCACGCCTTTAACGGTGAACTGTTCGTTCAGGCCAC
CTGGGATACCAGTTCGTCGCGGCTTTTCCGGACACAGTTCCGGATGGTCAGCCCGAAGCGCATCAGCAAC
CCGAACAATACCGGCGACAGCCGGAACTGCCGTGCCGGTGTGCAGATTAATGACAGCGGTGCGGCGCTGG
GATATTACGTCAGCGAGGACGGGTATCCTGGCTGGATGCCGCAGAAATGGACATGGATACCCCGTGAGTT
ACCCGGCGGGCGCGCTTGGCGTAATCATGGTCATAGCTGTTTCCTGTGTGAAATTGTTATCCGCTCACAA
TTCCACACAACATACGAGCCGGAAGCATAAAGTGTAAAGCCTGGGGTGCCTAATGAGTGAGCTAACTCAC
ATTAATTGCGTTGCGCTCACTGCCCGCTTTCCAGTCGGGAAACCTGTCGTGCCAGCTGCATTAATGAATC
GGCCAACGCGCGGGGA
